>Addgene plasmid #239531 | pKS1613 | addgene full sequence | sequence record 475886 | Addgene NGS Result
ACTGGCCGATAATTGCAGACGAACGACTAGAGATCTATGTGAGGATCCTAACTCGAGATCGAGCTGCCAA
ACCAGATGTCAACACAGCTACAACGTTGATAGGTCAAGATCAATGTAAACAATTACTTTGTTATGTAGAG
TTTTTTTAGCTACCTATATTCCACCATAACATCAATCATGCGGTTGCTGGTGTATTTACCAATAATGTTT
AATGTATATATATATATATATATATGGGGCCGTATACTTACATATAGTAGATGTCAAGCGTAGGCGCTTC
CCCTGCCGGCTGTGAGGGCGCCATAACCAAGGTATCTATAGACCGCCAATCAGCAAACTACCTCCGTACA
TTCATGTTGCACCCACACATTTATACACCCAGACCGCGACAAATTACCCATAAGGTTGTTTGTGACGGCG
TCGTACAAGAGAACGTGGGAACTTTTTAGGCTCACCAAAAAAGAAAGAAAAAATACGAGTTGCTGACAGA
AGCCTCAAGAAAAAAAAAATTCTTCTTCGACTATGCTGGAGGCAGAGATGATCGAGCCGGTAGTTAACTA
TATATAGCTAAATTGGTTCCATCACCTTCTTTTCTGGTGTCGCTCCTTCTAGTGCTATTTCTGGCTTTTC
CTATTTTTTTTTTTCCATTTTTCTTTCTCTCTTTCTAATATATAAATTCTCTTGCATTTTCTATTTTTCT
CTCTATCTATTCTACTTGTTTATTCCCTTCAAGGTTTTTTTTTAAGGAGTACTTGTTTTTAGAATATACG
GTCAACGAACTATAATTAACTAAACAGATCTATGGTTTCTAAAGGTGAAGAATTATTCACTGGTGTTGTC
CCAATTTTGGTTGAATTAGATGGTGATGTTAATGGTCACAAATTTTCTGTCTCCGGTGAAGGTGAAGGTG
ATGCTACTTACGGTAAATTGACCTTAAAATTTATTTGTACTACTGGTAAATTGCCAGTTCCATGGCCAAC
CTTAGTCACTACTTTATCTTGGGGTGTTCAATGTTTTGCAAGATACCCAGATCATATGAAACAACATGAC
TTTTTCAAGTCTGCCATGCCAGAAGGTTATGTTCAAGAAAGAACTATTTTTTTCAAAGATGACGGTAACT
ACAAGACCAGAGCTGAAGTCAAGTTTGAAGGTGATACCTTAGTTAATAGAATCGAATTAAAAGGTATTGA
TTTTAAAGAAGATGGTAACATTTTAGGTCACAAATTGGAATACAATTATTTCTCTGACAATGTTTACATC
ACTGCTGACAAACAAAAGAATGGTATCAAAGCTAACTTCAAAATTAGACACAACATTGAAGATGGTGGTG
TTCAATTAGCTGACCATTATCAACAAAATACTCCAATTGGTGATGGTCCAGTCTTGTTACCAGACAACCA
TTACTTATCCACTCAATCTAAGTTATCCAAAGATCCAAACGAAAAGAGGGACCACATGGTCTTGTTAGAA
TTTGTTACTGCTGCTGGTATTACCTTGGGTATGGATGAATTGTACAAAGGTTCTATTCAGTCTTCATTCT
GTTTAACAAATAATAAGATAGGTAACAATGAAGATATGATGAATAGATACCATAAACCATTAAAGAAATC
TACAGTTCCTATGGCTTTACAAGATGACTCTGCTACAAAATCTCAAAACGAAAATATTGTTTCTACATCT
TTCTTGGACTTCTTAACCAAGAAGTTGGATGCATTTTATAGGTTATCAAGACCATATGCTTGGACTTCAA
TCATTGTAGGTATTTTGTCATCTTCTTTGTTGCCAATCCAATCTTTGGCAGATTTGACTCCTACCTTCTT
GATCGAGGTATTGAAGCCTATAGTTCCTTCAATTATGATGAATATATTTGTCGTTGCTATTAATCAGTTA
TCAGATATAGCAATTGATAAGGTTAACAAGCCAAACTTGCCTTTAGTTTCTGGTGACATATCTATTGGTG
AGGCTATAGCTATTGCTGTTATCTCAACATTGACTTCTTTGGCTATGGGTGTTATGTTAAGATCACCACC
ATTAGTTATAGCATTAATATTGAGGTGTATCTTAGGTGCAGCTTATTCTATTGATTTGCCATTATTGAGA
TGGAAGGCTTCTCCTTTGATGGCTGCCGTCGCAATCGTTATTGGAAATGGTATAAATAATGTTTTGCCAT
ACTTCTTACACGTCCAAAAGTACGTTTTAGGTAGGCCTGTTGTCTTTACTAAGCCTTTATTATTCGCAGT
TGCATTCTCAGCAATATTTTCTATCGTCTTATCATTCTTAAAAGACATTCCTGACGTTGAAGGAGATAAG
AAATCTGGTATCAGAACATTACCAGTCATTTTGGGTAAAGAGAGAGTCTTGTCTATGTCAACTGGTATTT
TGTTGATGGCCTATGCTTCTGCCGCCTTGGCTGGAGTCTTCTCACCAATTTTATTATGTAAATTGGTAAC
TATGATTGGTCATTCAGTATTGGGTTTTATCTTATGGTCTAAGGCCCAAACAGTTGATTTATCAAATGCT
AAATCTACATATTCATTCTTCTTATTCATTTTCCAGTTGTATTACACCGAGTTCTTCTTAATGCATTTTG
TAAGAGGATCCTCCAAATTGTAATAACTCGAGTGGCAGTGCTTTTAACTAAGAATTATTAGTCTTTTCTG
CTTATTTTTTCATCATAGTTTAGAACACTTTATATTAACGAATAGTTTATGAATCTATTTAGGTTTAAAA
ATTGATACAGTTTTATAAGTTACTTTTTCAAAGACTCGTGCTGTCTATTGCATAATGCACTGGAAGGGGA
AAAAAAAGGTGCACACGCGTGGCTTTTTCTTGAATTTGCAGTTTGAAAAATGCTGGATGCACACACTGGC
TTAAGATGACAACGCCTTGCCAACAGGGAGTTCTTCAGAGACATGGAGGCTCAAAACGAAATTATTGACA
GCCTAGACATCAATAGTCATACAACAGAAAGCGACCACCCAACTTTGGCTGATAATAGCGTATAAACAAT
GCATACTTTGTACGTTCAAAATACAATGCAGTAGATATATTTATGCATATTACATATAATACATATCACA
TAGGAAGCAACAGGCGCGTTGGACTTTTAATTTTCGAGGACCGCGAATCCTTACATCACACCCAATCCCC
CACAAGTGATCCCCCACACACCATAGCTTCAAAATGTTTCTACTCCTTTTTTACTCTTCCAGATTTTCTC
GGACTCCGCGCATCGCCGTACCACTTCAAAACACCCAAGCACAGCATACTAAATTTCCCCTCTTTCTTCC
TCTAGGGTGTCGTTAATTACCCGTACTAAAGGTTTGGAAAAGAAAAAAGACACCGCCTCGTTTCTTTTTC
TTCGTCGAAAAAGGCAATAAAAATTTTTATCACGTTTCTTTTTCTTGAAAATTTTTTTTTTTGATTTTTT
TCTCTTTCGATGACCTCCCATTGATATTTAAGTTAATAAACGGTCATCAATTTCTCAAGTTTCAGTTTCA
TTTTTCTTGTTCTATTACAACTTTTTTTACTTCTTGCTCATTAGAAAGAAAGCATAGCAATCTAATCTAA
GTTTTAATTACAAAAGATCTATGCCACCACCATCAAGAAGTAGAATAAACAAAACAAGAACATTAGGAAT
AGTGGGTACAGCTATAGCAGTGTTGGTCACGTCCTACTATATATATCAAAAGGTGACAGGTTCTGTGTCC
AAAGGAGAGGAGTTAATCAAGGAAAACATGAGAATGAAAGTTGTCATGGAGGGCTCCGTTAATGGTCACC
AATTCAAGTGTACAGGGGAAGGTGAAGGTAATCCTTACATGGGTACACAAACTATGAGAATTAAAGTAAT
TGAAGGCGGACCACTACCATTTGCATTTGACATTCTGGCAACGTCATTCATGTACGGATCACGAACTTTC
ATCAAGTACCCTAAAGGTATACCAGACTTTTTCAAGCAATCTTTTCCAGAGGGTTTTACATGGGAAAGGG
TTACAAGATACGAAGATGGGGGTGTCGTCACAGTTATGCAAGATACTTCATTAGAAGATGGCTGCCTTGT
CTATCATGTGCAAGTAAGAGGGGTGAATTTTCCTTCTAACGGACCTGTGATGCAGAAAAAGACCAAAGGT
TGGGAACCAAATACTGAAATGATGTACCCAGCTGATGGAGGTTTGAGAGGCTACACACACATGGCGCTTA
AAGTTGATGGTGGAGGTCATTTGTCTTGTAGTTTTGTTACCACTTATCGTTCTAAAAAGACTGTTGGCAA
TATCAAAATGCCAGGAATACATGCTGTAGACCACAGACTAGAAAGACTCGAAGAGAGCGATAACGAAATG
TTCGTTGTACAGAGAGAGCATGCCGTAGCCAAATTTGCTGGCTTAGGCGGTGGTATGGATGAATTGTATA
AGGGATCCGGGTCAGGCTCCGGATCTGGCCCTCCCCCAGCTCTTCCGCCAAAAAGACGAAGGTAATGGCA
GTGCTTTTAACTAAGAATTATTAGTCTTTTCTGCTTATTTTTTCATCATAGTTTAGAACACTTTATATTA
ACGAATAGTTTATGAATCTATTTAGGTTTAAAAATTGATACAGTTTTATAAGTTACTTTTTCAAAGACTC
GTGCTGTCTATTGCATAATGCACTGGAAGGGGAAAAAAAAGGTGCACACGCGTGGCTTTTTCTTGAATTT
GCAGTTTGAAAAATGCTGAGCAGTTACAGAGATGTTACGAACCACTAGTGCACTGCAGTACATGACATGT
ATGGGTTGAAAATATTTAGAGGATGCTAAAAGTCCCGTCTAAAATAGAGGAAGTCATGGATTACATTATC
ACCTTTATTGTCCTGTTCCGTCTGGCTAATTTGGGACGAGGAACGTTTGTCTCCATTCGCAACCTTTTGA
AACCATATGAACGGCGGCTAATCTGACAGATGTCTTATATTTCTAGGATTGTAGAAAGCCTCCTCATCAA
ACCACCTTGTTTGAAAAAGGCACTAGTGCGGTTGCTTTACTTGATCTAGTATTCTCCTACCTTGGAGCGG
TCCCATATCAACTAAATTCAGTTTTCTGACTGAGTTAAAAACTAATGTAGCGACACCACTTCCATTGGTG
CCTCCGTTATTTTTTTTTTGTATGTTAATGCTAAATAATACACCGCTATGTATTTCAGGGCACTACTTCT
ACACATCAACGGTACTAAACATTTCGCTCAAGATCGGTCCGCTTTCACGTATTTGGATGCTATGCAATGT
TGCCGAGCGGCCGCGTGTTACAACCAATTAACCAATTCTGATTAGAAAAACTCATCGAGCATCAAATGAA
ACTGCAATTTATTCATATCAGGATTATCAATACCATATTTTTGAAAAAGCCGTTTCTGTAATGAAGGAGA
AAACTCACCGAGGCAGTTCCATAGGATGGCAAGATCCTGGTATCGGTCTGCGATTCCGACTCGTCCAACA
TCAATACAACCTATTAATTTCCCCTCGTCAAAAATAAGGTTATCAAGTGAGAAATCACCATGAGTGACGA
CTGAATCCGGTGAGAATGGCAAAAGCTTATGCATTTCTTTCCAGACTTGTTCAACAGGCCAGCCATTACG
CTCGTCATCAAAATCACTCGCATCAACCAAACCGTTATTCATTCGTGATTGCGCCTGAGCGAGGCGAAAT
ACGCGATCGCTGTTAAAAGGACAATTACAAACAGGAATCGAATGCAACCGGCGCAGGAACACTGCCAGCG
CATCAACAATATTTTCACCTGAATCAGGATATTCTTCTAATACCTGGAATGCTGTTTTCCCGGGGATCGC
AGTGGTGAGTAACCATGCATCATCAGGAGTACGGATAAAATGCTTGATGGTCGGAAGAGGCATAAATTCC
GTCAGCCAGTTTAGTCTGACCATCTCATCTGTAACATCATTGGCAACGCTACCTTTGCCATGTTTCAGAA
ACAACTCTGGCGCATCGGGCTTCCCATACAATCGATAGATTGTCGCACCTGATTGCCCGACATTATCGCG
AGCCCATTTATACCCATATAAATCAGCATCCATGTTGGAATTTAATCGCGGCCTGGAGCAAGACGTTTCC
CGTTGAATATGGCTCATAACACCCCTTGTATTACTGTTTATGTAAGCAGACAGTTTTATTGTTCATGATG
ATATATTTTTATCTTGTGCAATGTAACATCAGAGATTTTGAGACACAACGTGGCTTTGTTGAATAAATCG
AACTTTTGCTGAGTTGAAGGATCAGTCATGACCAAAATCCCTTAACGTGAGTTTTCGTTCCACTGAGCGT
CAGACCCCGTAGAAAAGATCAAAGGATCTTCTTGAGATCCTTTTTTTCTGCGCGTAATCTGCTGCTTGCA
AACAAAAAAACCACCGCTACCAGCGGTGGTTTGTTTGCCGGATCAAGAGCTACCAACTCTTTTTCCGAAG
GTAACTGGCTTCAGCAGAGCGCAGATACCAAATACTGTTCTTCTAGTGTAGCCGTAGTTAGGCCACCACT
TCAAGAACTCTGTAGCACCGCCTACATACCTCGCTCTGCTAATCCTGTTACCAGTGGCTGCTGCCAGTGG
CGATAAGTCGTGTCTTACCGGGTTGGACTCAAGACGATAGTTACCGGATAAGGCGCAGCGGTCGGGCTGA
ACGGGGGGTTCGTGCACACAGCCCAGCTTGGAGCGAACGACCTACACCGAACTGAGATACCTACAGCGTG
AGCTATGAGAAAGCGCCACGCTTCCCGAAGGGAGAAAGGCGGACAGGTATCCGGTAAGCGGCAGGGTCGG
AACAGGAGAGCGCACGAGGGAGCTTCCAGGGGGAAACGCCTGGTATCTTTATAGTCCTGTCGGGTTTCGC
CACCTCTGACTTGAGCGTCGATTTTTGTGATGCTCGTCAGGGGGGCGGAGCCTATGGAAAAACGCCAGCA
ACGCGGCCTTTTTACGGTTCCTGGCCTTTTGCTGGCCTTTTGCTCACATGTTCTTTCCTGCGTTATCCCC
TGATTCTGTGGATAACCGTGCGGCCGCCAATTGAAAAAGGCCACTACTGAGCCAAGCGCAGAACCAGATG
AGCCATTCATTGGATACTTGGGTGACGTTACTGCATCTATAAACCAAGATATAAAAGAATATGGTCGCAG
AAGAACAGTAATACCTACAAGCGATTTAGTAGCGTCGTTCTACACCAAAAAGACGCCTGTTTTTAAGGTC
AAGTTCAGCAGAAGCAATTTAGCCCTTGCAGGAGGTGCTTTCAGGCCATAATTCACACTGAAAAAAATAA
CAGCATGGAAGTGATATGTAATAAGTATAACCTAATCCGATATGTAACTATTAGATGCTTTTTCGACATC
GTACTTGACCTGCTCGGCGGTTATCATAGCGTCTTCTTTAGCCTTTTTTTTTTCGCTCAGTCATCGGGGC
CAAAACAAGAAAGGCGAAGAACAGAAAAATGAAAAATGTAACTGGTTGTTGTAAAAACCTTCCAGAGAAA
TAAGATGAAATGTATGTTGCTGGCACGAACGAAGACAAATACCCTGAATTCGCATCTAGACTGA
Features (pLannotate 1.2.2; 7 found; start..end, strand, type, name):
    802..1518    +  CDS            mTurquoise2: mTurquoise2 is a basic (constitutively fluorescent) cyan fluorescent protein published in 2012, derived from Aequorea victoria. It is reported to be a rapidly-maturing monomer with very low acid sensitivity.
   2886..3002    +  CDS            MRL1 (fragment): MRL1_YEAST - Experimental evidence at protein level: Swiss-Prot protein existence level 1. Sorting receptor involved in the transport of vacuolar enzymes from the Golgi complex to the vacuole. Involved in the delivery and maturation of PEP4 (vacuolar proteinase A) and PRB1 (vacuolar proteinase B). From Saccharomyces cerevisiae (strain ATCC 204508 / S288c) (Baker's yeast).
   3164..3571    +  promoter       TEF1 promoter: S. cerevisiae TEF1; promoter for EF-1α
   3705..4412    +  CDS            mRuby2: mRuby2 is a basic (constitutively fluorescent) red fluorescent protein published in 2012, derived from Entacmaea quadricolor. It has moderate acid sensitivity.
   5292..6107    -  CDS            KanR: aminoglycoside phosphotransferase; aph(3')-Ia; confers resistance to kanamycin in bacteria or G418 (Geneticin®) in eukaryotes
   6332..6920    +  rep_origin     ori: high-copy-number ColE1/pMB1/pBR322/pUC origin of replication
   7031..7258    +  CDS            TAF5 (fragment): TAF5_YEAST - Also known as TAF90. Experimental evidence at protein level: Swiss-Prot protein existence level 1. Functions as a component of the DNA-binding general transcription factor complex TFIID and the transcription regulatory histone acetylation (HAT) complexes SAGA, SALSA and SLIK. Binding of TFIID to a promoter (with or without TATA element) is the initial step in preinitiation complex (PIC) formation. TFIID plays a key role in the regulation of gene expression by RNA polymerase II through different activities such as transcription activator interaction, core promoter recognition and s
