[The description below was written by a language model from this plasmid's Addgene catalogue record and pLannotate feature annotations shown in this document.]
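Description:
pKS1613 is a yeast expression construct built by Golden Gate assembly on the in-house PSG747 backbone and designed for chromosomal integration in yeast by CRISPR rather than episomal maintenance. No yeast origin or auxotrophic marker appears in the feature table. In E. coli it is propagated at high copy from a ColE1/pUC-type origin under kanamycin selection (KanR, aph(3')-Ia). The 7,554-nt annotation also picks up short fragments matching the S. cerevisiae genes MRL1 and TAF5. These may be parts of regulatory sequences or of genomic homology regions used to direct integration, but the record does not define their role or name the integration locus.

The payload consists of two expression cassettes. The first encodes mTurquoise2 fused to residues 52–408 of CpPT1 from Citrus paradisi (grapefruit), ending in the tripeptide SKL, the canonical C-terminal peroxisomal targeting signal type 1 (PTS1). This gives a cyan-labelled membrane protein cargo directed toward peroxisomes. The promoter driving this cassette is not annotated, and the CpPT1 segment itself was not recognised by the annotation tool. The second cassette, noted in the depositor comments, encodes the first 36 residues of S. cerevisiae Pex22 fused to mRuby2 and an SH3-binding peptide. The annotated TEF1 promoter lies just upstream of the mRuby2 coding sequence and so probably drives it. The Pex22 N-terminal segment is a peroxisomal membrane anchor, so this fusion provides a red peroxisomal membrane marker that also displays an SH3 ligand.

Together the two reporters allow two-colour imaging to assess whether the PTS1-tagged membrane protein colocalises with peroxisomes in yeast.
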