Addgene plasmid #239531: pKS1613
Purpose: Express CpPT1 membrane protein cargo fused to PTS1 and Pex22(1-36)-mRuby2; chromosomal integration by CRISPR
Depositing lab: John Dueber. Depositing organization: University of California, Berkeley.
Backbone
  Vector backbone: PSG747
  Backbone manufacturer: Internal
  Vector type: Yeast Expression
Growth in bacteria
  Bacterial resistance: Kanamycin, 50 μg/mL
  Growth temperature: 37°C
  Growth strain: DH5alpha
  Copy number: High Copy
Gene/Insert
  Gene/Insert name: mTurquoise2-CpPT1(52-408)-SKL
  Species: Citrus paradisi
  Cloning method: Golden Gate
Terms and licenses: Academic/Nonprofit Terms; Industry Terms: Not Available to Industry
Depositor comments: Additional insert: ScPex22(1-36)-mRuby2- SH3pep
How to cite: pKS1613 was a gift from John Dueber (Addgene plasmid # 239531 ; http://n2t.net/addgene:239531 ; RRID:Addgene_239531)
